>Addgene plasmid #66408 | HTR1F-Tango | depositor partial sequence | sequence record 113429 | empty Tango
GACGGATCGGGAGATCTCCCGATCCCCTATGGTGCACTCTCAGTACAATCTGCTCTGATGCCGCATAGTT
AAGCCAGTATCTGCTCCCTGCTTGTGTGTTGGAGGTCGCTGAGTAGTGCGCGAGCAAAATTTAAGCTACA
ACAAGGCAAGGCTTGACCGACAATTGCATGAAGAATCTGCTTAGGGTTAGGCGTTTTGCGCTGCTTCGCG
ATGTACGGGCCAGATATACGCGTTGACATTGATTATTGACTAGTTATTAATAGTAATCAATTACGGGGTC
ATTAGTTCATAGCCCATATATGGAGTTCCGCGTTACATAACTTACGGTAAATGGCCCGCCTGGCTGACCG
CCCAACGACCCCCGCCCATTGACGTCAATAATGACGTATGTTCCCATAGTAACGCCAATAGGGACTTTCC
ATTGACGTCAATGGGTGGAGTATTTACGGTAAACTGCCCACTTGGCAGTACATCAAGTGTATCATATGCC
AAGTACGCCCCCTATTGACGTCAATGACGGTAAATGGCCCGCCTGGCATTATGCCCAGTACATGACCTTA
TGGGACTTTCCTACTTGGCAGTACATCTACGTATTAGTCATCGCTATTACCATGGTGATGCGGTTTTGGC
AGTACATCAATGGGCGTGGATAGCGGTTTGACTCACGGGGATTTCCAAGTCTCCACCCCATTGACGTCAA
TGGGAGTTTGTTTTGGCACCAAAATCAACGGGACTTTCCAAAATGTCGTAACAACTCCGCCCCATTGACG
CAAATGGGCGGTAGGCGTGTACGGTGGGAGGTCTATATAAGCAGAGCTCTCTGGCTAACTAGAGAACCCA
CTGCTTACTGGCTTATCGAAATTAATACGACTCACTATAGGGAGACCCAAGCTGGCTAGCGTTTAAACTT
AAGCTTGGTACCGAGCTCGGATCCACTAGTCCAGTGTGGTGGAATTCTGCAGATATCCAGCACAGTGGCG
GCCGCGCCACCATGAAGACGATCATCGCCCTGAGCTACATCTTCTGCCTGGTATTCGCCGACTACAAGGA
CGATGATGACGCCAGCATCGATACCGGTGGACGCACCCCACCCAGCCTGGGTCCCCAAGATGAGTCCTGC
ACCACCGCCAGCTCCTCCCTGGCCAAGGACACTTCATCGACCGGTGAGAACCTGTACTTCCAGCTAAGAT
TAGATAAAAGTAAAGTGATTAACAGCGCATTAGAGCTGCTTAATGAGGTCGGAATCGAAGGTTTAACAAC
CCGTAAACTCGCCCAGAAGCTAGGTGTAGAGCAGCCTACATTGTATTGGCATGTAAAAAATAAGCGGGCT
TTGCTCGACGCCTTAGCCATTGAGATGTTAGATAGGCACCATACTCACTTTTGCCCTTTAGAAGGGGAAA
GCTGGCAAGATTTTTTACGTAATAACGCTAAAAGTTTTAGATGTGCTTTACTAAGTCATCGCGATGGAGC
AAAAGTACATTTAGGTACACGGCCTACAGAAAAACAGTATGAAACTCTCGAAAATCAATTAGCCTTTTTA
TGCCAACAAGGTTTTTCACTAGAGAATGCATTATATGCACTCAGCGCTGTGGGGCATTTTACTTTAGGTT
GCGTATTGGAAGATCAAGAGCATCAAGTCGCTAAAGAAGAAAGGGAAACACCTACTACTGATAGTATGCC
GCCATTATTACGACAAGCTATCGAATTATTTGATCACCAAGGTGCAGAGCCAGCCTTCTTATTCGGCCTT
GAATTGATCATATGCGGATTAGAAAAACAACTTAAATGTGAAAGTGGGTCCGCGTACAGCCGCGCGCGTA
CGAAAAACAATTACGGGTCTACCATCGAGGGCCTGCTCGATCTCCCGGACGACGACGCCCCCGAAGAGGC
GGGGCTGGCGGCTCCGCGCCTGTCCTTTCTCCCCGCGGGACACACGCGCAGACTGTCGACGGCCCCCCCG
ACCGATGTCAGCCTGGGGGACGAGCTCCACTTAGACGGCGAGGACGTGGCGATGGCGCATGCCGACGCGC
TAGACGATTTCGATCTGGACATGTTGGGGGACGGGGATTCCCCGGGTCCGGGATTTACCCCCCACGACTC
CGCCCCCTACGGCGCTCTGGATATGGCCGACTTCGAGTTTGAGCAGATGTTTACCGATGCCCTTGGAATT
GACGAGTACGGTGGGTAGCTCGAGTCTAGAGGGCCCGTTTAAACCCGCTGATCAGCCTCGACTGTGCCTT
CTAGTTGCCAGCCATCTGTTGTTTGCCCCTCCCCCGTGCCTTCCTTGACCCTGGAAGGTGCCACTCCCAC
TGTCCTTTCCTAATAAAATGAGGAAATTGCATCGCATTGTCTGAGTAGGTGTCATTCTATTCTGGGGGGT
GGGGTGGGGCAGGACAGCAAGGGGGAGGATTGGGAAGACAATAGCAGGCATGCTGGGGATGCGGTGGGCT
CTATGGCTTCTGAGGCGGAAAGAACCAGCTGGGGCTCTAGGGGGTATCCCC
[124 nt withheld, positions 2502-2625]
C
[91 nt withheld, positions 2627-2717]
A
[49 nt withheld, positions 2719-2767]
CCTTTGACGTTGGAGTCCACGTTCTTT
[37 nt withheld, positions 2795-2831]
ACCCTATCTCGGTCTATTCTTTTGATTTATAAGGGATTTTGCCGATTTCGGCCTATTGGTTAAAAAATGA
GCTGATTTAACAAAAATTTAACGCGAATTAATTCTGTGGAATGTGTGTCAGTTAGGGTGTGGAAAGTCCC
CAGGCTCCCCAGCAGGCAGAAGTATGCAAAGCATGCATCTCAATTAGTCAGCAACCAGGTGTGGAAAGTC
CCCAGGCTCCCCAGCAGGCAGAAGTATGCAAAGCATGCATCTCAATTAGTCAGCAACCATAGTCCCGCCC
CTAACTCCGCCCATCCCGCCCCTAACTCCGCCCAGTTCCGCCCATTCTCCGCCCCATGGCTGACTAATTT
TTTTTATTTATGCAGAGGCCGAGGCCGCCTCTGCCTCTGAGCTATTCCAGAAGTAGTGAGGAGGCTTTTT
TGGAGGCCTAGGCTTTTGCAAAAAGCTCCCGGGAGCTTGTATATCCATTTTCGGATCTGATCAAGAGACA
GGATGAGGATCGTTTCGCATGATTGAACAAGATGGATTGCACGCAGGTTCTCCGGCCGCTTGGGTGGAGA
GGCTATTCGGCTATGACTGGGCACAACAGACAATCGGCTGCTCTGATGCCGCCGTGTTCCGGCTGTCAGC
GCAGGGGCGCCCGGTTCTTTTTGTCAAGACCGACCTGTCCGGTGCCCTGAATGAACTGCAGGACGAGGCA
GCGCGGCTATCGTGGCTGGCCACGACGGGCGTTCCTTGCGCAGCTGTGCTCGACGTTGTCACTGAAGCGG
GAAGGGACTGGCTGCTATTGGGCGAAGTGCCGGGGCAGGATCTCCTGTCATCTCACCTTGCTCCTGCCGA
GAAAGTATCCATCATGGCTGATGCAATGCGGCGGCTGCATACGCTTGATCCGGCTACCTGCCCATTCGAC
CACCAAGCGAAACATCGCATCGAGCGAGCACGTACTCGGATGGAAGCCGGTCTTGTCGATCAGGATGATC
TGGACGAAGAGCATCAGGGGCTCGCGCCAGCCGAACTGTTCGCCAGGCTCAAGGCGCGCATGCCCGACGG
CGAGGATCTCGTCGTGACCCATGGCGATGCCTGCTTGCCGAATATCATGGTGGAAAATGGCCGCTTTTCT
GGATTCATCGACTGTGGCCGGCTGGGTGTGGCGGACCGCTATCAGGACATAGCGTTGGCTACCCGTGATA
TTGCTGAAGAGCTTGGCGGCGAATGGGCTGACCGCTTCCTCGTGCTTTACGGTATCGCCGCTCCCGATTC
GCAGCGCATCGCCTTCTATCGCCTTCTTGACGAGTTCTTCTGAGCGGGACTCTGGGGTTCGAAATGACCG
ACCAAGCGACGCCCAACCTGCCATCACGAGATTTCGATTCCACCGCCGCCTTCTATGAAAGGTTGGGCTT
CGGAATCGTTTTCCGGGACGCCGGCTGGATGATCCTCCAGCGCGGGGATCTCATGCTGGAGTTCTTCGCC
CACCCCAACTTGTTTATTGCAGCTTATAATGGTTACAAATAAAGCAATAGCATCACAAATTTCACAAATA
AAGCATTTTTTTCACTGCATTCTAGTTGTGGTTTGTCCAAACTCATCAATGTATCTTATCATGTCTGTAT
ACCGTCGACCTCTAGCTAGAGCTTGGCGTAATCATGGTCATAGCTGTTTCCTGTGTGAAATTGTTATCCG
CTCACAATTCCACACAACATACGAGCCGGAAGCATAAAGTGTAAAGCCTGGGGTGCCTAATGAGTGAGCT
AACTCACATTAATTGCGTTGCGCTCACTGCCCGCTTTCCAGTCGGGAAACCTGTCGTGCCAGCTGCATTA
ATGAATCGGCCAACGCGCGGGGAGAGGCGGTTTGCGTATTGGGCGCTCTTCCGCTTCCTCGCTCACTGAC
TCGCTGCGCTCGGTCGTTCGGCTGCGGCGAGCGGTATCAGCTCACTCAAAGGCGGTAATACGGTTATCCA
CAGAATCAGGGGATAACGCAGGAAAGAACATGTGAGCAAAAGGCCAGCAAAAGGCCAGGAACCGTAAAAA
GGCCGCGTTGCTGGCGTTTTTCCATAGGCTCCGCCCCCCTGACGAGCATCACAAAAATCGACGCTCAAGT
CAGAGGTGGCGAAACCCGACAGGACTATAAAGATACCAGGCGTTTCCCCCTGGAAGCTCCCTCGTGCGCT
CTCCTGTTCCGACCCTGCCGCTTACCGGATACCTGTCCGCCTTTCTCCCTTCGGGAAGCGTGGCGCTTTC
TCATAGCTCACGCTGTAGGTATCTCAGTTCGGTGTAGGTCGTTCGCTCCAAGCTGGGCTGTGTGCACGAA
CCCCCCGTTCAGCCCGACCGCTGCGCCTTATCCGGTAACTATCGTCTTGAGTCCAACCCGGTAAGACACG
ACTTATCGCCACTGGCAGCAGCCACTGGTAACAGGATTAGCAGAGCGAGGTATGTAGGCGGTGCTACAGA
GTTCTTGAAGTGGTGGCCTAACTACGGCTACACTAGAAGAACAGTATTTGGTATCTGCGCTCTGCTGAAG
CCAGTTACCTTCGGAAAAAGAGTTGGTAGCTCTTGATCCGGCAAACAAACCACCGCTGGTAGCGGTTTTT
TTGTTTGCAAGCAGCAGATTACGCGCAGAAAAAAAGGATCTCAAGAAGATCCTTTGATCTTTTCTACGGG
GTCTGACGCTCAGTGGAACGAAAACTCACGTTAAGGGATTTTGGTCATGAGATTATCAAAAAGGATCTTC
ACCTAGATCCTTTTAAATTAAAAATGAAGTTTTAAATCAATCTAAAGTATATATGAGTAAACTTGGTCTG
ACAGTTACCAATGCTTAATCAGTGAGGCACCTATCTCAGCGATCTGTCTATTTCGTTCATCCATAGTTGC
CTGACTCCCCGTCGTGTAGATAACTACGATACGGGAGGGCTTACCATCTGGCCCCAGTGCTGCAATGATA
CCGCGAGACCCACGCTCACCGGCTCCAGATTTATCAGCAATAAACCAGCCAGCCGGAAGGGCCGAGCGCA
GAAGTGGTCCTGCAACTTTATCCGCCTCCATCCAGTCTATTAATTGTTGCCGGGAAGCTAGAGTAAGTAG
TTCGCCAGTTAATAGTTTGCGCAACGTTGTTGCCATTGCTACAGGCATCGTGGTGTCACGCTCGTCGTTT
GGTATGGCTTCATTCAGCTCCGGTTCCCAACGATCAAGGCGAGTTACATGATCCCCCATGTTGTGCAAAA
AAGCGGTTAGCTCCTTCGGTCCTCCGATCGTTGTCAGAAGTAAGTTGGCCGCAGTGTTATCACTCATGGT
TATGGCAGCACTGCATAATTCTCTTACTGTCATGCCATCCGTAAGATGCTTTTCTGTGACTGGTGAGTAC
TCAACCAAGTCATTCTGAGAATAGTGTATGCGGCGACCGAGTTGCTCTTGCCCGGCGTCAATACGGGATA
ATACCGCGCCACATAGCAGAACTTTAAAAGTGCTCATCATTGGAAAACGTTCTTCGGGGCGAAAACTCTC
AAGGATCTTACCGCTGTTGAGATCCAGTTCGATGTAACCCACTCGTGCACCCAACTGATCTTCAGCATCT
TTTACTTTCACCAGCGTTTCTGGGTGAGCAAAAACAGGAAGGCAAAATGCCGCAAAAAAGGGAATAAGGG
CGACACGGAAATGTTGAATACTCATACTCTTCCTTTTTCAATATTATTGAAGCATTTATCAGGGTTATTG
TCTCATGAGCGGATACATATTTGAATGTATTTAGAAAAATAAACAAATAGGGGTTCCGCGCACATTTCCC
CGAAAAGTGCCACCTGACGTC
