>Addgene plasmid #66408 | HTR1F-Tango | depositor partial sequence | sequence record 113430 | HTR1F
ATGGATTTTCTGAATTCCTCTGACCAGAACCTCACATCTGAGGAGCTGCTGAACAGAATGCCGTCCAAGA
TCCTGGTCAGCCTTACCTTGAGCGGGTTGGCTCTGATGACTACCACGATCAATAGTCTCGTGATTGCGGC
AATCATCGTGACAAGGAAACTGCACCACCCCGCAAACTATCTTATCTGCAGTTTGGCAGTGACCGACTTC
CTCGTGGCCGTGCTGGTCATGCCTTTCTCAATCGTCTACATTGTCAGAGAGTCCTGGATAATGGGACAAG
TCGTGTGCGACATCTGGCTGAGCGTGGATATCACCTGCTGCACTTGCTCTATCCTGCATCTTAGTGCCAT
CGCCCTCGATCGGTATCGGGCCATTACCGACGCAGTGGAGTACGCCAGGAAACGGACCCCTAAACATGCC
GGCATTATGATCACAATCGTATGGATAATCTCCGTTTTTATATCCATGCCACCCCTTTTTTGGCGCCATC
AGGGCACCTCCCGCGATGATGAATGCATCATTAAACACGACCATATAGTTAGCACGATATATAGTACTTT
CGGAGCTTTTTACATCCCCTTGGCACTCATTCTGATACTCTATTATAAAATTTACAGAGCGGCTAAGACC
CTGTATCACAAGAGGCAAGCATCCAGAATTGCCAAAGAAGAAGTGAATGGGCAGGTCCTGCTTGAGTCTG
GGGAGAAATCCACTAAGTCAGTTAGTACCTCATATGTACTGGAAAAAAGCTTGAGCGACCCATCTACTGA
CTTTGACAAAATCCATAGTACCGTGAGGAGCTTGCGAAGCGAGTTTAAACATGAGAAGTCATGGAGGCGC
CAAAAGATATCAGGGACACGAGAACGAAAGGCCGCCACAACTCTGGGACTCATCCTCGGCGCTTTCGTCA
TCTGCTGGCTTCCCTTCTTTGTAAAAGAGCTGGTTGTAAACGTCTGCGATAAATGCAAGATAAGCGAGGA
GATGTCTAATTTCTTGGCATGGCTGGGATACTTGAATTCACTTATCAATCCCCTTATCTATACCATCTTC
AACGAGGATTTTAAAAAAGCGTTTCAGAAGCTTGTTCGCTGCAGGTGT
