>Addgene plasmid #66408 | HTR1F-Tango | addgene partial sequence | sequence record 120048 | CMV-F 5'-CGCAAATGGGCGGTAGGCGTG-3'
GCTCTCTGGCTACTAGAGAACCCACTGCTTACTGGCTTATCGAAATTAATACGACTCACTATAGGGAGAC
CCAAGCTGGCTAGCGTTTAAACTTAAGCTTGGTACCGAGCTCGGATCCACTAGTCCAGTGTGGTGGAATT
CTGCAGATATCCAGCACAGTGGCGGCCGCGCCACCATGAAGACGATCATCGCCCTGAGCTACATCTTCTG
CCTGGTATTCGCCGACTACAAGGACGATGATGACGCCAGCATCGATATGGATTTTCTGAATTCCTCTGAC
CAGAACCTCACATCTGAGGAGCTGCTGAACAGAATGCCGTCCAAGATCCTGGTCAGCCTTACCTTGAGCG
GGTTGGCTCTGATGACTACCACGATCAATAGTCTCGTGATTGCGGCAATCATCGTGACAAGGAAACTGCA
CCACCCCGCAAACTATCTTATCTGCAGTTTGGCAGTGACCGACTTCCTCGTGGCCGTGCTGGTCATGCCT
TTCTCAATCGTCTACATTGTCAGAGAGTCCTGGATAATGGGACAAGTCGTGTGCGACATCTGGCTGAGCG
TGGATATCACCTGCTGCACTTGCTCTATCCTGCATCTTAGTGCCATCGCCCTCGATCGGTATCGGGCCAT
TACCGACGCAGTGGAGTACGCCAGGAAACGGACCCCTAAACATGCCGGCATTATGATCACAATCGTATGG
ATAATCTCCGTTTTTATATCCATGCCACCCCTTTTTTGGCGCCATCAGGGCACCTCCCGCGATGATGAAT
GCATCATTAAACACGACCATATAGTTAGCACGATATATAGTACTTTCGGAGCTTTTTACATCCCCTTGGC
ACTCATTCTGATACTCTATTATAAAATTTACAGAGCGGCTAAGACCCTGTATCACAAGAGGCAAGCATCC
AGAATTGCCAAAGAAGAAGTGAATGGGCAGGTCCTGCTTGAGTCTGGGGAGAAATCCACTAAGTCAGTTA
GTACCTCATATGTACTGGAAAAAAGCTTGAGCGACCCATCTACTGACTTTGACAAAATCCATAGTACCGT
GAGGAGCTTGCGAAGCGAGTT
