>Addgene plasmid #66408 | HTR1F-Tango | addgene partial sequence | sequence record 120049 | Tet-R 5'-GGCGAGTTTACGGGTTGTTA-3'
GCTCTAATGCGCTGTTAATCACTTTACTTTTATCTAATCTTAGCTGGAAGTACAGGTTCTCACCGGTCGA
TGAAGTGTCCTTGGCCAGGGAGGAGCTGGCGGTGGTGCAGGACTCATCTTGGGGACCCAGGCTGGGTGGG
GTGCGTCCACCGGTATCGATACACCTGCAGCGAACAAGCTTCTGAAACGCTTTTTTAAAATCCTCGTTGA
AGATGGTATAGATAAGGGGATTGATAAGTGAATTCAAGTATCCCAGCCATGCCAAGAAATTAGACATCTC
CTCGCTTATCTTGCATTTATCGCAGACGTTTACAACCAGCTCTTTTACAAAGAAGGGAAGCCAGCAGATG
ACGAAAGCGCCGAGGATGAGTCCCAGAGTTGTGGCGGCCTTTCGTTCTCGTGTCCCTGATATCTTTTGGC
GCCTCCATGACTTCTCATGTTTAAACTCGCTTCGCAAGCTCCTCACGGTACTATGGATTTTGTCAAAGTC
AGTAGATGGGTCGCTCAAGCTTTTTTCCAGTACATATGAGGTACTAACTGACTTAGTGGATTTCTCCCCA
GACTCAAGCAGGACCTGCCCATTCACTTCTTCTTTGGCAATTCTGGATGCTTGCCTCTTGTGATACAGGG
TCTTAGCCGCTCTGTAAATTTTATAATAGAGTATCAGAATGAGTGCCAAGGGGATGTAAAAAGCTCCGAA
AGTACTATATATCGTGCTAACTATATGGTCGTGTTTAATGATGCATTCATCATCGCGGGAGGTGCCCTGA
TGGCGCCAAAAAAGGGGTGGCATGGATATAAAAACGGAGATTATCCATACGATTGTGATCATAATGCCGG
CATGTTTAGGGGTCCGTTTCCTGGCGTACTCCACTGCGTCGGTAATGGCCCGATACCGATCGAGGGCGAT
GGCACTAAGATGC
