[The description below was written by a language model from this plasmid's Addgene catalogue record.]
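Description:
HTR1F-Tango is a mammalian expression plasmid built on the "empty Tango" backbone, which the depositor notes was derived from pcDNA3.1(+). It is propagated as a high-copy plasmid in E. coli under ampicillin selection, and it carries a neomycin resistance marker that allows G418 selection in mammalian cells. No feature table accompanies the record, so the details below come from the catalogue fields only.

The insert is the human HTR1F gene, encoding the serotonin 5-HT1F receptor, a G protein-coupled receptor. It is expressed from the CMV promoter and carries an N-terminal FLAG tag supplied by the backbone, which can be used for detecting the receptor. The coding sequence was placed by restriction cloning, with NotI at the 5′ end. The depositor's comments indicate that a tTA (tetracycline transactivator) sequence lies downstream. The 3′ site after tTA may be either XhoI or XbaI, since most vectors in this series carry XbaI instead.

The plasmid belongs to the PRESTO-Tango collection, designed for parallel expression and screening of the GPCR "receptorome" by transcriptional output. As the record states, transcriptional activation follows arrestin translocation. In general Tango-type assays, agonist-driven arrestin recruitment to the receptor leads to release of the fused transactivator, which then drives a reporter gene. The record itself does not list the linker, the cleavage site or the reporter components. The construct was generated under the Illuminating the Druggable Genome program to provide tools for studying GPCRs, and it is typically used to profile ligands for activity at 5-HT1F independently of its G protein coupling.
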