Addgene plasmid #66408: HTR1F-Tango
Purpose: Expression of G protein-coupled receptors for PRESTO-Tango: parallel receptorome expression and screening via transcriptional output, with transcriptional activation following arrestin translocation
Depositing lab: Bryan Roth. Depositing organization: University of North Carolina at Chapel Hill. Publication: PRESTO-Tango as an open-source resource for interrogation of the druggable human GPCRome. Kroeze WK, Sassano MF, Huang XP, Lansu K, McCorvy JD, Giguere PM, Sciaky N, Roth BL. Nat Struct Mol Biol. 2015 May;22(5):362-9. doi: 10.1038/nsmb.3014. Epub 2015 Apr 20. PubMed 25895059.
Backbone
  Vector backbone: empty Tango
  Backbone size w/o insert (bp): 6632
  Vector type: Mammalian Expression
  Selectable markers: Neomycin (select with G418)
Growth in bacteria
  Bacterial resistance: Ampicillin, 100 μg/mL
  Growth temperature: 37°C
  Growth strain: DH5alpha
  Copy number: High Copy
Gene/Insert
  Gene/Insert name: HTR1F
  Species: H. sapiens (human)
  Insert size (bp): 1098
  Entrez Gene: HTR1F (a.k.a. 5-HT-1F, 5-HT1F, 5HT6, HTR1EL, MR77)
  Promoter: CMV
  Tag / fusion protein: FLAG (N terminal on backbone)
  Cloning method: Restriction Enzyme; 5′ cloning site NotI (not destroyed); 3′ cloning site XhoI (unknown if destroyed)
  Sequencing primers: 5′ CMV-F; 3′ Tet-R
Terms and licenses: Academic/Nonprofit Terms; Industry Terms: Not Available to Industry
Depositor comments: Please note: Most of the PRESTO-Tango vectors do not contain the XhoI cut site downstream of the tTA sequence and instead carry an XbaI site. If you need to perform an XhoI digest we recommend sequencing with a forward primer at the C-terminus of tTA to determine which of the two sites is present. Suggested primer: 5-gagctccacttagacggcgagg-3. Original backbone was pcDNA3.1(+). These plasmids were generated as part of the Illuminating the Druggable Genome (IDG) program sponsored by the NIH Common Fund. The goal of this program is to identify, gather, and distribute information and resources for proteins that currently are not well-studied yet belong to commonly drug-targeted protein families: protein kinases, non-olfactory G-protein coupled receptors (GPCRs), and ion channels. The IDG program is designed to develop fundamental research tools for understudied proteins, elucidate their function, and disseminate the IDG-related resources and data to the greater scientific community.
How to cite: HTR1F-Tango was a gift from Bryan Roth (Addgene plasmid # 66408 ; http://n2t.net/addgene:66408 ; RRID:Addgene_66408)
